Addgene plasmid #230331: AiP14289 - pAAV-AiE1126m-minBG-SYFP2-P2A-3XFLAG-10aa-H2B-WPRE3-BGHpA (Alias: CN4289)
Purpose: AiE1126m is an enhancer sequence, designed to drive AAV-mediated transgene expression in specific populations of brain cells
Depositing lab: Allen Institute for Brain Science & Boaz Levi. Depositing organization: Allen Institute. Publication: A suite of enhancer AAVs and transgenic mouse lines for genetic access to cortical cell types. Ben-Simon Y, Hooper M, Narayan S, Daigle TL, Dwivedi D, Way SW, Oster A, Stafford DA, Mich JK, Taormina MJ, Martinez RA, Opitz-Araya X, Roth JR, Alexander JR, Allen S, Amster A, Arbuckle J, Ayala A, Baker PM, Bakken TE, Barcelli T, Barta S, Bendrick J, Bertagnolli D, Bielstein C, Bishwakarma P, Bowlus J, Boyer G, Brouner K, Casian B, Casper T, Chakka AB, Chakrabarty R, Chance RK, Chavan S, Clark M, Colbert K, Collman F, Daniel S, Departee M, DiValentin P, Donadio N, Dotson N, Egdorf T, Fliss T, Gabitto M, Garcia J, Gary A, Gasperini M, Gloe J, Goldy J, Gore BB, Graybuck L, Greisman N, Haeseleer F, Halterman C, Haradon Z, Hastings SD, Helback O, Ho W, Hockemeyer D, Huang C, Huff S, Hunker A, Johansen N, Jones D, Juneau Z, Kalmbach B, Kannan M, Khem S, Kussick E, Kutsal R, Larsen R, Lee C, Lee AY, Leibly M, Lenz GH, Li S, Liang E, Lusk N, Madigan Z, Malloy J, Malone J, McCue R, Melchor J, Mollenkopf T, Moosman S, Morin E, Newman D, Ng L, Ngo K, Omstead V, Otto S, Oyama A, Pena N, Pham T, Phillips E, Pom CA, Potekhina L, Ransford S, Ray PL, Rette D, Reynoldson C, Rimorin C, Rocha D, Ruiz A, Sanchez REA, Sawyer L, Sedeno-Cortes A, Sevigny JP, Shapovalova N, Shepard N, Shulga L, Sigler AR, Siverts L, Soliman S, Somasundaram S, Staats B, Stewart K, Szelenyi E, Tieu M, Trader C, Tran A, van Velthoven CTJ, Walker M, Wang Y, Weed N, Wirthlin M, Wood T, Wynalda B, Yao Z, Zhou T, Ariza J, Dee N, Reding M, Ronellenfitch K, Mufti S, Sunkin SM, Smith KA, Esposito L, Waters J, Thyagarajan B, Yao S, Lein ES, Zeng H, Levi BP, Ngai J, Ting JT, Tasic B. Cell. 2025 May 16:S0092-8674(25)00513-6. doi: 10.1016/j.cell.2025.05.002. PubMed 40403729.
Backbone
  Vector backbone: pAAV2
  Vector type: AAV
Growth in bacteria
  Bacterial resistance: Ampicillin, 100 μg/mL
  Growth temperature: 37°C
  Growth strain: NEB Stable
  Copy number: High Copy
Gene/Insert
  Gene/Insert name: SYFP2-P2A-3XFLAG-10aa-H2B
  Species: Synthetic
  Promoter: minBG
  Cloning method: Gibson Cloning
Terms and licenses: Academic/Nonprofit Terms; Industry Terms: Not Available to Industry
How to cite: AiP14289 - pAAV-AiE1126m-minBG-SYFP2-P2A-3XFLAG-10aa-H2B-WPRE3-BGHpA (Alias: CN4289) was a gift from Allen Institute for Brain Science & Boaz Levi (Addgene plasmid # 230331 ; http://n2t.net/addgene:230331 ; RRID:Addgene_230331)
