[The description below was written by a language model from this plasmid's Addgene catalogue record and pLannotate feature annotations shown in this document.]
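Description:
AiP14289 - pAAV-AiE1126m-minBG-SYFP2-P2A-3XFLAG-10aa-H2B-WPRE3-BGHpA (alias CN4289) is an AAV transfer plasmid built on a pAAV2 backbone and used to package a recombinant AAV genome for enhancer-driven reporter expression in the brain. It is maintained in E. coli at high copy through a ColE1/pUC-type origin and selected with ampicillin via the β-lactamase gene. An f1 origin is also present. The 5,283 nt sequence is annotated with one complete AAV2 inverted terminal repeat and, at the other end of the cassette, only short ITR fragments, which may reflect how difficult these repeats are to sequence and annotate. Short coliphage N15 telL/telR motifs sit just outside each ITR, and small rop and bom fragments are backbone remnants.

Between the ITRs, the AiE1126m enhancer sits upstream of the minimal beta-globin promoter (minBG), which has little activity of its own, so expression depends on the cell-type specificity of the enhancer. Neither the enhancer nor minBG is annotated as such in the feature table. A tRNA-like hit falls in the region where the enhancer would lie. The record does not state which brain cell populations the enhancer targets. The transcript encodes the yellow fluorescent protein SYFP2, a P2A self-cleaving peptide, and a 3xFLAG tag joined by a 10-amino-acid linker to human histone H2B. One open reading frame therefore yields free cytoplasmic SYFP2 together with a chromatin-bound, epitope-tagged nuclear marker. A shortened WPRE (WPRE3) boosts expression while conserving packaging capacity, and a bovine growth hormone polyadenylation signal terminates the transcript. The construct belongs to a suite of enhancer AAVs developed for genetic access to cortical cell types. The dual reporter lets labelled cells be visualised by fluorescence, and the FLAG-tagged nuclei could be detected with anti-FLAG antibodies.
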