Features (pLannotate 1.2.2; 21 found; start..end, strand, type, name):
     43..903     -  CDS            AmpR: β-lactamase; bla; confers resistance to ampicillin, carbenicillin, and related antibiotics
    904..1008    -  promoter       AmpR promoter: bla
   1103..1138    +  CDS            rop (fragment): Rop protein, which maintains plasmids at low copy number; rop
   1240..1289    +  misc_feature   bom (fragment): basis of mobility region from pBR322
   1290..1745    -  rep_origin     f1 ori (sequence partly withheld): f1 bacteriophage origin of replication; arrow indicates direction of (+) strand synthesis
   1764..1813    +  misc_feature   bom (fragment): basis of mobility region from pBR322
   1814..1841    -  misc_feature   telL: telL; telomeric sequence from coliphage N15
   1842..1869    -  misc_feature   telR: telR; telomeric sequence from coliphage N15
   1876..2016    -  repeat_region  AAV2 ITR: inverted terminal repeat of adeno-associated virus serotype 2 inverted
   2134..2245    -  polyA_signal   bGH poly(A) signal: bovine growth hormone polyadenylation signal
   2262..2342    -  misc_feature   WPRE (fragment): woodchuck hepatitis virus posttranscriptional regulatory element
   2348..2505    -  misc_feature   WPRE (fragment): woodchuck hepatitis virus posttranscriptional regulatory element
   2539..2916    -  CDS            H2B: human histone H2B; HIST1H2BJ
   2947..3012    -  CDS            3xFLAG: three tandem FLAG® epitope tags, followed by an enterokinase cleavage site
   3091..3807    -  CDS            SYFP2: SYFP2 is a basic (constitutively fluorescent) yellow fluorescent protein published in 2006, derived from Aequorea victoria. It is reported to be a very rapidly-maturing monomer with moderate acid sensitivity.
   4086..4158    +  ncRNA          tRNA: Accession: RF00005 - tRNA
   4354..4381    -  repeat_region  AAV2 ITR (fragment): inverted terminal repeat of adeno-associated virus serotype 2 inverted
   4410..4437    -  repeat_region  AAV2 ITR (fragment): inverted terminal repeat of adeno-associated virus serotype 2 inverted
   4455..4482    -  misc_feature   telL: telL; telomeric sequence from coliphage N15
   4483..4510    -  misc_feature   telR: telR; telomeric sequence from coliphage N15
   4567..5155    -  rep_origin     ori: high-copy-number ColE1/pMB1/pBR322/pUC origin of replication
>Addgene plasmid #230331 | AiP14289 - pAAV-AiE1126m-minBG-SYFP2-P2A-3XFLAG-10aa-H2B-WPRE3-BGHpA (Alias: CN4289) | addgene full sequence | sequence record 470766 | Addgene NGS Result
TAAATCAATCTAAAGTATATATGAGTAAACTTGGTCTGACAGTTACCAATGCTTAATCAGTGAGGCACCT
ATCTCAGCGATCTGTCTATTTCGTTCATCCATAGTTGCCTGACTCCCCGTCGTGTAGATAACTACGATAC
GGGAGGGCTTACCATCTGGCCCCAGTGCTGCAATGATACCGCGAGACCCACGCTCACCGGCTCCAGATTT
ATCAGCAATAAACCAGCCAGCCGGAAGGGCCGAGCGCAGAAGTGGTCCTGCAACTTTATCCGCCTCCATC
CAGTCTATTAATTGTTGCCGGGAAGCTAGAGTAAGTAGTTCGCCAGTTAATAGTTTGCGCAACGTTGTTG
CCATTGCTACAGGCATCGTGGTGTCACGCTCGTCGTTTGGTATGGCTTCATTCAGCTCCGGTTCCCAACG
ATCAAGGCGAGTTACATGATCCCCCATGTTGTGCAAAAAAGCGGTTAGCTCCTTCGGTCCTCCGATCGTT
GTCAGAAGTAAGTTGGCCGCAGTGTTATCACTCATGGTTATGGCAGCACTGCATAATTCTCTTACTGTCA
TGCCATCCGTAAGATGCTTTTCTGTGACTGGTGAGTACTCAACCAAGTCATTCTGAGAATAGTGTATGCG
GCGACCGAGTTGCTCTTGCCCGGCGTCAATACGGGATAATACCGCGCCACATAGCAGAACTTTAAAAGTG
CTCATCATTGGAAAACGTTCTTCGGGGCGAAAACTCTCAAGGATCTTACCGCTGTTGAGATCCAGTTCGA
TGTAACCCACTCGTGCACCCAACTGATCTTCAGCATCTTTTACTTTCACCAGCGTTTCTGGGTGAGCAAA
AACAGGAAGGCAAAATGCCGCAAAAAAGGGAATAAGGGCGACACGGAAATGTTGAATACTCATACTCTTC
CTTTTTCAATATTATTGAAGCATTTATCAGGGTTATTGTCTCATGAGCGGATACATATTTGAATGTATTT
AGAAAAATAAACAAATAGGGGTTCCGCGCACATTTCCCCGAAAAGTGCCACCTGACGTCTAAGAAACCAT
TATTATCATGACATTAACCTATAAAAATAGGCGTATCACGAGGCCCTTTCGTCTCGCGCGTTTCGGTGAT
GACGGTGAAAACCTCTGACACATGCAGCTCCCGGAGACGGTCACAGCTTGTCTGTAAGCGGATGCCGGGA
GCAGACAAGCCCGTCAGGGCGCGTCAGCGGGTGTTGGCGGGTGTCGGGGCTGGCTTAACTATGCGGCATC
AGAGCAGATTGTACTGAGAGTGCACCATAAAATTGTAAACGTTAATATTTTGTTAAAATTCGCGTTAAAT
TTTTGTTAAATCAGCTCATTTTTTAACCAATAGACCGAAATCGGCAAAATCCCTTATAAATCAAAAGAAT
AGCCCGAGATAGAGT
[37 nt withheld, positions 1416-1452]
AAAGAACGTGGACTCCAACGTCAAAGG
[141 nt withheld, positions 1480-1620]
G
[46 nt withheld, positions 1622-1667]
A
[95 nt withheld, positions 1669-1763]
TATGCGGTGTGAAATACCGCACAGATGCGTAAGGAGAAAATACCGCATCATATCAGCACACAATAGTCCA
TTATACGCGCGTATAATGGGCAATTGTGTGCTGATAGGCGCCCCTGCAGGCAGCTGCGCGCTCGCTCGCT
CACTGAGGCCGCCCGGGCAAAGCCCGGGCGTCGGGCGACCTTTGGTCGCCCGGCCTCAGTGAGCGAGCGA
GCGCGCAGAGAGGGAGTGGCCAACTCCATCACTAGGGGTTCCTGCGGCCGCTCGGTCCGCACGTGAGATC
TCATGCCTGCTATTGTCTTCCCAATCCTCCCCCTTGCTGTCCTGCCCCACCCCACCCCCCAGAATAGAAT
GACACCTACTCAGACAATGCGATGCAATTTCCTCATTTTATTAGGAAAGGACAGTGGGAGTGGCACCTTC
CAGGGTCAAGGAAGGCACGGGGGAGGGGCAAACAACAGATGGCTGGCAACTAGAAGGCACAGTCGAAGAT
CTCTCGAGCCACGGAATTGTCAGTGCCCAACAGCCGAGCCCCTGTCCAGCAGCGGGCAAGGCAGGCGGCG
ATGAGTTCCGCCGTGGCAAGAACTAACCAGGATTTATACAAGGAGGAGAAAATGAAAGCCATACGGGAAG
CAATAGCATGATACAAAGGCATTAAAGCAGCGTATCCACATAGCGTAAAAGGAGCAACATAGTTAAGAAT
ACCAGTCAATCTTTCACAAATTTTGTAATCCAGAGGTTGATTATGATATCGAATTCGCGGCCGCGGCGCG
CCTCATTACTTAGCGCTGGTGTACTTGGTGATGGCCTTAGTACCCTCGGACACGGCGTGCTTGGCCAACT
CCCCAGGCAGCAGCAGGCGCACGGCCGTCTGGATCTCCCTGGAGGTGATGGTCGAGCGCTTGTTGTAATG
CGCCAGGCGGGAAGCCTCACCTGCGATGCGCTCGAAAATGTCGTTCACAAACGAGTTCATGATGCCCATG
GCCTTGGACGAAATGCCGGTGTCAGGGTGGACCTGCTTCAGAACCTTATACACATAGATGGAATAGCTCT
CCTTGCGGCTGCGCTTGCGCTTCTTGCCGCCTTTCTTCTGCGCCTTAGTCACCGCCTTCTTGGAGCCCTT
TTTCGGGGCGGGAGCAGACTTCGCTGGCTCTGGGCCTCCGGAGCCTCCAGATCTGAGTCCGGACTTGTCA
TCGTCATCCTTGTAATCGATGTCATGATCTTTATAATCTCCGTCATGGTCTTTGTAGTCTCCACTAGCAC
CAGGCCCTGGATTCTCCTCTACATCCCCTGCCTGTTTCAACAGTGAGAAGTTGGTAGCACCAGAGCCCTT
GTACAGCTCGTCCATGCCGAGAGTGATCCCGGCGGCGGTCACGAACTCCAGCAGGACCATGTGATCGCGC
TTCTCGTTGGGGTCTTTGCTCAGCTTGGACTGGTAGCTCAGGTAGTGGTTGTCGGGCAGCAGCACGGGGC
CGTCGCCGATGGGGGTGTTCTGCTGGTAGTGGTCGGCGAGCTGCACGCCGCCGTCCTCGATGTTGTGGCG
GATCTTGAAGTTGGCCTTGATGCCGTTCTTCTGCTTGTCGGCGGTGATATAGACGTTGTGGCTGTTGTAG
TTGTACTCCAGCTTGTGCCCCAGGATGTTGCCGTCCTCCTTGAAGTCGATGCCCTTCAGCTCGATGCGGT
TCACCAGGGTGTCGCCCTCGAACTTCACCTCGGCGCGGGTCTTGTAGTTGCCGTCGTCTTTGAAGAAGAT
GGTGCGCTCCTGGACGTAGCCTTCGGGCATGGCGGACTTGAAGAAGTCGTGCTGCTTCATGTGGTCGGGG
TAGCGGGCGAAGCACTGCACGCCGTAGCCCAGGGTGGTCACGAGGGTGGGCCAGGGCACGGGCAGCTTGC
CGGTGGTGCAGATCAGCTTCAGGGTCAGCTTGCCGTAGGTGGCATCGCCCTCGCCCTCGCCGGACACGCT
GAACTTGTGGCCGTTGACATCGCCGTCCAGCTCGACCAGGATGGGCACCACCCCGGTGAACAGCTCCTCG
CCCTTGGAGACCATGGTGGCGACCGGTAGCGCTAGCTTCGAAAGATCTGGATCCCAGAAGCAAATGTAAG
CAATAGATGGCTCTGCCCTGACTTTTATGCCCAGCCCGAGCTCTGGTCTTAGGGGGTGCGCAGGGACCAC
AGCACACCGGTAACCCAGAAATGAGGCGGGTAGTGTGAATGAATTTCTAGGTATCGAGTGAATTTTTCTA
GGCATCTAAGCTTAGAAAAGCCAAGGACGTGAAGCCTTAGAAACGACAAGGAGGAGAGAAAAAACGAACG
AGTAGCAACAGCCGCCGAAATAGCTCAGTTGGGAGAGCGTTAGACTGAAGATCTAAAGGTCCCTGGTTCG
ATCCCGGGTTTCGGCAGCTCGTACTTTTTCTGCTTTACTCACAGTTTATGTTTTCGATTTCTTTCTACAT
AAAATTCTGGAGCTTCGTACCCTGTCGCAGAAGGCTCTGGAAATTTACTATTCTGTTTCCTTTAAGAGTG
AATGAACGTATTCCTTAAAGCACGCGTGCGGCCGCAGGAACCCCTAGTGATGGAGTTGGCCACTCCCTCT
CTGCGCGCTCGCTCGCTCACTGAGGCCGGGCGACCAAAGGTCGCCCGACGCCCGGGCGGCCTCAGTGAGC
GAGCGAGCGCGCAGCTGCCTGCAGGACATGTTATCAGCACACAATAGTCCATTATACGCGCGTATAATGG
GCAATTGTGTGCTGATATGAGCAAAAGGCCAGCAAAAGGCCAGGAACCGTAAAAAGGCCGCGTTGCTGGC
GTTTTTCCATAGGCTCCGCCCCCCTGACGAGCATCACAAAAATCGACGCTCAAGTCAGAGGTGGCGAAAC
CCGACAGGACTATAAAGATACCAGGCGTTTCCCCCTGGAAGCTCCCTCGTGCGCTCTCCTGTTCCGACCC
TGCCGCTTACCGGATACCTGTCCGCCTTTCTCCCTTCGGGAAGCGTGGCGCTTTCTCATAGCTCACGCTG
TAGGTATCTCAGTTCGGTGTAGGTCGTTCGCTCCAAGCTGGGCTGTGTGCACGAACCCCCCGTTCAGCCC
GACCGCTGCGCCTTATCCGGTAACTATCGTCTTGAGTCCAACCCGGTAAGACACGACTTATCGCCACTGG
CAGCAGCCACTGGTAACAGGATTAGCAGAGCGAGGTATGTAGGCGGTGCTACAGAGTTCTTGAAGTGGTG
GCCTAACTACGGCTACACTAGAAGAACAGTATTTGGTATCTGCGCTCTGCTGAAGCCAGTTACCTTCGGA
AAAAGAGTTGGTAGCTCTTGATCCGGCAAACAAACCACCGCTGGTAGCGGTGGTTTTTTTGTTTGCAAGC
AGCAGATTACGCGCAGAAAAAAAGGATCTCAAGAAGATCCTTTGATCTTTTCTACGGGGTCTGACGCTCA
GTGGAACGAAAACTCACGTTAAGGGATTTTGGTCATGAGATTATCAAAAAGGATCTTCACCTAGATCCTT
TTAAATTAAAAATGAAGTTT
